Addgene plasmid #220776: pAV-CAG-oScarlet-WPRE-BC12-pA
Purpose: Expression of oScarlet for cell isolation and Projection-TAG BC for multiplex projection tracing
Depositing lab: Vijay Samineni. Depositing organization: Washington University in Saint Louis. Publication: Projection-TAGs enable multiplex projection tracing and multi-modal profiling of projection neurons. Yang L, Liu F, Hahm H, Okuda T, Li X, Zhang Y, Kalyanaraman V, Heitmeier MR, Samineni VK. Nat Commun. 2025 Jul 1;16(1):5557. doi: 10.1038/s41467-025-60360-w. PubMed 40593543.
Backbone
  Vector backbone: pAV-CAG-Sun1-GFP-WPRE-BC12-pA
  Backbone manufacturer: Samineni Lab (Addgene #220764)
  Vector type: AAV
Growth in bacteria
  Bacterial resistance: Ampicillin, 100 μg/mL
  Growth temperature: 37°C
  Growth strain: NEB Stable
  Copy number: High Copy
Gene/Insert
  Gene/Insert name: oScarlert-WPRE-BC12
  Species: Synthetic
  Promoter: CAG
  Cloning method: Restriction Enzyme; 5′ cloning site BamHI (not destroyed); 3′ cloning site NotI (not destroyed)
  Sequencing primers: 5′ n/a
Terms and licenses: Academic/Nonprofit Terms; Industry Terms: Not Available to Industry
Depositor comments: Please visit https://doi.org/10.1101/2024.04.24.590975 for bioRxiv preprint.
How to cite: pAV-CAG-oScarlet-WPRE-BC12-pA was a gift from Vijay Samineni (Addgene plasmid # 220776 ; http://n2t.net/addgene:220776 ; RRID:Addgene_220776)
