[The description below was written by a language model from this plasmid's Addgene catalogue record and pLannotate feature annotations shown in this document.]
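Description:
pAV-CAG-oScarlet-WPRE-BC12-pA is an AAV transfer plasmid of about 5.5 kb, derived from a sister construct (pAV-CAG-Sun1-GFP-WPRE-BC12-pA) by replacing the nuclear-envelope GFP reporter with the red fluorescent protein oScarlet through BamHI/NotI cloning. It is maintained in E. coli through a high-copy ColE1/pUC-type origin with ampicillin selection (AmpR under its own bla promoter). An f1 origin is also present. The recorded growth strain is a recombination-deficient cloning strain, the usual choice for keeping repeat-containing ITR plasmids intact. The short lacZα, lacI, rabbit/hare β-globin and SV40 large T matches in the automated annotation are probably backbone or intron/polyA remnants rather than functional genes.

The expression cassette lies between AAV2 inverted terminal repeats, which the annotation detects only as fragments; these direct replication and packaging of the intervening DNA into AAV capsids. Transcription is driven by the strong, ubiquitous CAG promoter, annotated here as a CMV enhancer fragment, the chicken β-actin promoter and chimeric β-actin/β-globin intron sequence. It drives an open reading frame identified as an mScarlet-family protein, corresponding to oScarlet. Downstream are a WPRE, which enhances transcript stability and expression, and an SV40 polyadenylation signal. The Projection-TAG barcode BC12 is not annotated as a feature. The construct name places it between the WPRE and the poly(A) signal, where an unannotated gap exists, so it would be carried in the 3′ untranslated region of the reporter transcript.

According to the record, oScarlet fluorescence allows isolation of transduced cells, while the expressed barcode identifies which projection target the virus was taken up from. Using different barcoded vectors together enables multiplexed projection tracing and profiling of projection neurons.
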