Features (pLannotate 1.2.2; 18 found; start..end, strand, type, name):
    191..439     +  enhancer       CMV enhancer (fragment): human cytomegalovirus immediate early enhancer
    441..717     +  promoter       chicken β-actin promoter: No description available
    718..853     +  intron         hybrid intron (fragment): hybrid between chicken β-actin (CBA) and minute virus of mice (MMV) introns (Gray et al., 2011)
    942..1072    +  intron         chimeric intron (fragment): chimera between introns from chicken β-actin and rabbit β-globin
   1070..1132    +  CDS            HBB (fragment): HBB_LEPEU - Experimental evidence at protein level: Swiss-Prot protein existence level 1. Involved in oxygen transport from the lung to the various peripheral tissues. From Lepus europaeus (European hare).
   1138..1833    +  CDS            mScarlet: mScarlet is a basic (constitutively fluorescent) red fluorescent protein published in 2016, derived from synthetic construct. It has moderate acid sensitivity.
   1866..2454    +  misc_feature   WPRE: woodchuck hepatitis virus posttranscriptional regulatory element
   2578..2699    -  polyA_signal   SV40 poly(A) signal: SV40 polyadenylation signal
   2722..2790    -  CDS            large T antigen (fragment): large T antigen from SV40 (simian virus 40)
   2861..2923    +  repeat_region  AAV2 ITR (fragment): inverted terminal repeat of adeno-associated virus serotype 2 inverted
   2941..2968    -  repeat_region  AAV2 ITR (fragment): inverted terminal repeat of adeno-associated virus serotype 2 inverted
   2966..3022    -  CDS            lacI (fragment): lac repressor; lacI; The lac repressor binds to the lac operator to inhibit transcription in E. coli. This inhibition can be relieved by adding lactose or isopropyl-β-D-thiogalactopyranoside (IPTG).
   3205..3793    -  rep_origin     ori: high-copy-number ColE1/pMB1/pBR322/pUC origin of replication
   3964..4824    -  CDS            AmpR: β-lactamase; bla; confers resistance to ampicillin, carbenicillin, and related antibiotics
   4825..4929    -  promoter       AmpR promoter: bla
   4982..5410    -  rep_origin     f1 ori (sequence partly withheld): f1 bacteriophage origin of replication; arrow indicates direction of (+) strand synthesis
   5415..3       -  CDS            lacZα (fragment) (across the origin): LacZα fragment of β-galactosidase; lacZ fragment
   5479..130     -  repeat_region  AAV2 ITR (fragment) (across the origin): inverted terminal repeat of adeno-associated virus serotype 2 inverted
>Addgene plasmid #220776 | pAV-CAG-oScarlet-WPRE-BC12-pA | addgene full sequence | sequence record 439078 | Addgene NGS Result
CTGCGCGCTCGCTCGCTCACTGAGGCCGCCCGGGCAAAGCCCGGGCGTCGGGCGACCTTTGGTCGCCCGG
CCTCAGTGAGCGAGCGAGCGCGCAGAGAGGGAGTGGCCAACTCCATCACTAGGGGTTCCTTGTAGTTAAT
GATTAACCCGCCATGCTACTTATCTACGTAGCCATGCTCTAGGAAGAGTACCATTGACGTCAATAATGAC
GTATGTTCCCATAGTAACGCCAATAGGGACTTTCCATTGACGTCAATGGGTGGAGTATTTACGGTAAACT
GCCCACTTGGCAGTACATCAAGTGTATCATATGCCAAGTACGCCCCCTATTGACGTCAATGACGGTAAAT
GGCCCGCCTGGCATTATGCCCAGTACATGACCTTATGGGACTTTCCTACTTGGCAGTACATCTACGTATT
AGTCATCGCTATTACCATGGTCGAGGTGAGCCCCACGTTCTGCTTCACTCTCCCCATCTCCCCCCCCTCC
CCACCCCCAATTTTGTATTTATTTATTTTTTAATTATTTTGTGCAGCGATGGGGGCGGGGGGGGGGGGGG
GCGCGCGCCGGGCGGGGCGGGGCGGGGCGAGGGGCGGGGCGGGGCGAGGCGGAGAGGTGCGGCGGCAGCC
AATCAGAGCGGCGCGCTCCGAAAGTTTCCTTTTATGGCGAGGCGGCGGCGGCGGCGGCCCTATAAAAAGC
GAAGCGCGCGGCGGGCGGGAGTCGCTGCGCGCTGCCTTCGCCCCGTGCCCCGCTCCGCCGCCGCCTCGCG
CCGCCCGCCCCGGCTCTGACTGACCGCGTTACTCCCACAGGTGAGCGGGCGGGACGGCCCTTCTCCTCCG
GGCTGTAATTAGCGCTTGGTTTAATGACGGCTTGTTTCTTTTCTGTGGCTGCGTGAAAGCCTTGAGGGGC
TCCGGGAGGGCCCTTTGTGCGGGGGGAGCGGCTCGGGGCTGTCCGCGGGGGGACGGCTGCCTTCGGGGGG
GACGGGGCAGGGCGGGGTTCGGCTTCTGGCGTGTGACCGGCGGCTCTAGAGCCTCTGCTAACCATGTTCA
TGCCTTCTTCTTTTTCCTACAGCTCCTGGGCAACGTGCTGGTTATTGTGCTGTCTCATCATTTTGGCAAA
GAATTGGATCCGAATTCATGGTGAGCAAGGGCGAGGCAGTGATCAAGGAGTTCATGCGGTTCAAGGTGCA
CATGGAGGGCTCCATGAACGGCCACGAGTTCGAGATCGAGGGCGAGGGCGAGGGCCGCCCCTACGAGGGC
ACCCAGACCGCCAAGCTGAAGGTGACCAAGGGTGGCCCCCTGCCCTTCTCCTGGGACATCCTGTCCCCTC
AGTTCATGTACGGCTCCAGGGCCTTCACCAAGCACCCCGCCGACATCCCCGACTACTATAAGCAGTCCTT
CCCCGAGGGCTTCAAGTGGGACCGCGTGATGAACTTCGAGGACGGCGGCGCCGTGACCGTGACCCAGGAC
ACCTCCCTGGAGGACGGCACCCTGATCTACAAGGTGAAGCTCCGCGGCACCAACTTCCCTCCTGACGGCC
CCGTAATGCAGAAGAAGACAATGGGCTGGGAAGCGTCCACCGAGCGGTTGTACCCCGAGGACGGCGTGCT
GAAGGGCGACATTAAGATGGCCCTGCGCCTGAAGGACGGCGGGCGCTACCTGGCGGACTTCAAGACCACC
TACAAGGCCAAGAAGCCCGTGCAGATGCCCGGCGCCTACAACGTGGACCGCAAGTTGGACATCACCTCCC
ACAACGAGGACTACACCGTGGTGGAACAGTACGAACGCTCCGAGGGCCGCCACTCCACCGGCGGCATGGA
CGAGCTGTACAAGTAAAAGCTTTCTAGAGGCGCGAGCTTATCGATAATCAACCTCTGGATTACAAAATTT
GTGAAAGATTGACTGGTATTCTTAACTATGTTGCTCCTTTTACGCTATGTGGATACGCTGCTTTAATGCC
TTTGTATCATGCTATTGCTTCCCGTATGGCTTTCATTTTCTCCTCCTTGTATAAATCCTGGTTGCTGTCT
CTTTATGAGGAGTTGTGGCCCGTTGTCAGGCAACGTGGCGTGGTGTGCACTGTGTTTGCTGACGCAACCC
CCACTGGTTGGGGCATTGCCACCACCTGTCAGCTCCTTTCCGGGACTTTCGCTTTCCCCCTCCCTATTGC
CACGGCGGAACTCATCGCCGCCTGCCTTGCCCGCTGCTGGACAGGGGCTCGGCTGTTGGGCACTGACAAT
TCCGTGGTGTTGTCGGGGAAATCATCGTCCTTTCCTTGGCTGCTCGCCTGTGTTGCCACCTGGATTCTGC
GCGGGACGTCCTTCTGCTACGTCCCTTCGGCCCTCAATCCAGCGGACCTTCCTTCCCGCGGCCTGCTGCC
GGCTCTGCGGCCTCTTCCGCGTCTTCGCCTTCGCCCTCAGACGAGTCGGATCTCCCTTTGGGCCGCCTCC
CCGCGCGGCCGCTCATCTTCATGCTCTAGGTCATGTAGAAGGACCAGTTCCTCTTGCTGTAGATCAAGGA
CTTCGTCAACCTCGTGATGCTCATGTTGCACCTGGACGTGAATTCGAGCAGACATGATAAGATACATTGA
TGAGTTTGGACAAACCACAACTAGAATGCAGTGAAAAAAATGCTTTATTTGTGAAATTTGTGATGCTATT
GCTTTATTTGTAACCATTATAAGCTGCAATAAACAAGTTAACAACAACAATTGCATTCATTTTATGTTTC
AGGTTCAGGGGGAGATGTGGGAGGTTTTTTAAAGCAAGTAAAACCTCTACAAATGTGGTAAAATCGATAA
GGATCTTCCTAGAGCATGGCTACGTAGATAAGTAGCATGGCGGGTTAATCATTAACTACAAGGAACCCCT
AGTGATGGAGTTGGCCACTCCCTCTCTGCGCGCTCGCTCGCTCACTGAGGCCGCCCGGGCTTTGCCCGGG
CGGCCTCAGTGAGCGAGCGAGCGCGCAGCTGCATTAATGAATCGGCCAACGCGCGGGGAGAGGCGGTTTG
CGTATTGGGCGCTCTTCCGCTTCCTCGCTCACTGACTCGCTGCGCTCGGTCGTTCGGCTGCGGCGAGCGG
TATCAGCTCACTCAAAGGCGGTAATACGGTTATCCACAGAATCAGGGGATAACGCAGGAAAGAACATGTG
AGCAAAAGGCCAGCAAAAGGCCAGGAACCGTAAAAAGGCCGCGTTGCTGGCGTTTTTCCATAGGCTCCGC
CCCCCTGACGAGCATCACAAAAATCGACGCTCAAGTCAGAGGTGGCGAAACCCGACAGGACTATAAAGAT
ACCAGGCGTTTCCCCCTGGAAGCTCCCTCGTGCGCTCTCCTGTTCCGACCCTGCCGCTTACCGGATACCT
GTCCGCCTTTCTCCCTTCGGGAAGCGTGGCGCTTTCTCATAGCTCACGCTGTAGGTATCTCAGTTCGGTG
TAGGTCGTTCGCTCCAAGCTGGGCTGTGTGCACGAACCCCCCGTTCAGCCCGACCGCTGCGCCTTATCCG
GTAACTATCGTCTTGAGTCCAACCCGGTAAGACACGACTTATCGCCACTGGCAGCAGCCACTGGTAACAG
GATTAGCAGAGCGAGGTATGTAGGCGGTGCTACAGAGTTCTTGAAGTGGTGGCCTAACTACGGCTACACT
AGAAGAACAGTATTTGGTATCTGCGCTCTGCTGAAGCCAGTTACCTTCGGAAAAAGAGTTGGTAGCTCTT
GATCCGGCAAACAAACCACCGCTGGTAGCGGTGGTTTTTTTGTTTGCAAGCAGCAGATTACGCGCAGAAA
AAAAGGATCTCAAGAAGATCCTTTGATCTTTTCTACGGGGTCTGACGCTCAGTGGAACGAAAACTCACGT
TAAGGGATTTTGGTCATGAGATTATCAAAAAGGATCTTCACCTAGATCCTTTTAAATTAAAAATGAAGTT
TTAAATCAATCTAAAGTATATATGAGTAAACTTGGTCTGACAGTTACCAATGCTTAATCAGTGAGGCACC
TATCTCAGCGATCTGTCTATTTCGTTCATCCATAGTTGCCTGACTCCCCGTCGTGTAGATAACTACGATA
CGGGAGGGCTTACCATCTGGCCCCAGTGCTGCAATGATACCGCGAGACCCACGCTCACCGGCTCCAGATT
TATCAGCAATAAACCAGCCAGCCGGAAGGGCCGAGCGCAGAAGTGGTCCTGCAACTTTATCCGCCTCCAT
CCAGTCTATTAATTGTTGCCGGGAAGCTAGAGTAAGTAGTTCGCCAGTTAATAGTTTGCGCAACGTTGTT
GCCATTGCTACAGGCATCGTGGTGTCACGCTCGTCGTTTGGTATGGCTTCATTCAGCTCCGGTTCCCAAC
GATCAAGGCGAGTTACATGATCCCCCATGTTGTGCAAAAAAGCGGTTAGCTCCTTCGGTCCTCCGATCGT
TGTCAGAAGTAAGTTGGCCGCAGTGTTATCACTCATGGTTATGGCAGCACTGCATAATTCTCTTACTGTC
ATGCCATCCGTAAGATGCTTTTCTGTGACTGGTGAGTACTCAACCAAGTCATTCTGAGAATAGTGTATGC
GGCGACCGAGTTGCTCTTGCCCGGCGTCAATACGGGATAATACCGCGCCACATAGCAGAACTTTAAAAGT
GCTCATCATTGGAAAACGTTCTTCGGGGCGAAAACTCTCAAGGATCTTACCGCTGTTGAGATCCAGTTCG
ATGTAACCCACTCGTGCACCCAACTGATCTTCAGCATCTTTTACTTTCACCAGCGTTTCTGGGTGAGCAA
AAACAGGAAGGCAAAATGCCGCAAAAAAGGGAATAAGGGCGACACGGAAATGTTGAATACTCATACTCTT
CCTTTTTCAATATTATTGAAGCATTTATCAGGGTTATTGTCTCATGAGCGGATACATATTTGAATGTATT
TAGAAAAATAAACAAATAGGGGTTCCGCGCACATTTCCCCGAAAAGTGCCACCTAAATTGTAAGCGTTAA
TATTTTGTTAAAATTCGCGTTAAATTTTTGTTAAATCAGCTCATTTTTTAACCAATAGGCCGAAATCGGC
AAAATCCCTTATAAATCAAAAGAATAGACCGAGATAGGGT
[37 nt withheld, positions 5081-5117]
AAAGAACGTGGACTCCAACGTCAAAGG
[49 nt withheld, positions 5145-5193]
T
[91 nt withheld, positions 5195-5285]
G
[124 nt withheld, positions 5287-5410]
CCCATTCGCCATTCAGGCTGCGCAACTGTTGGGAAGGGCGATCGGTGCGGGCCTCTTCGCTATTACGCCA
G
